Addgene plasmid #197255: pBAD-HisD-miRFP713-HO1
Purpose: Expresses the protein of miRFP713 and HO1 in bacteria
Depositing lab: Kiryl Piatkevich. Depositing organization: Westlake University. Publication: Quantitative assessment of near-infrared fluorescent proteins. Zhang H, Papadaki S, Sun X, Wang X, Drobizhev M, Yao L, Rehbock M, Koster RW, Wu L, Namikawa K, Piatkevich KD. Nat Methods. 2023 Sep 4. doi: 10.1038/s41592-023-01975-z. PubMed 37666982.
Backbone
  Vector backbone: pBAD-HisD
  Vector type: Bacterial Expression
Growth in bacteria
  Bacterial resistance: Ampicillin, 100 μg/mL
  Growth temperature: 37°C
  Growth strain: NEB Stable
  Copy number: Low Copy
Gene/Insert
  Gene/Insert name: miRFP713
  Species: M. musculus (mouse)
  Cloning method: Gibson Cloning
Terms and licenses: Academic/Nonprofit Terms; Industry Terms: Not Available to Industry
Depositor comments: Please visit https://www.researchsquare.com/article/rs-797586/v1 for preprint.
How to cite: pBAD-HisD-miRFP713-HO1 was a gift from Kiryl Piatkevich (Addgene plasmid # 197255 ; http://n2t.net/addgene:197255 ; RRID:Addgene_197255)
