[The description below was written by a language model from this plasmid's Addgene catalogue record and pLannotate feature annotations shown in this document.]
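Description:
pBAD-HisD-miRFP713-HO1 is a 5.7 kb bacterial expression plasmid built on the pBAD-HisD backbone for arabinose-inducible production of a near-infrared fluorescent protein in E. coli. It replicates from a ColE1/pBR322-type origin accompanied by the pBR322 bom region. Only a short fragment of rop is annotated, and the catalogue lists the plasmid as low copy. Selection is by ampicillin through the β-lactamase (AmpR) gene and its own promoter. The araC regulator is encoded divergently from the araBAD promoter, giving the usual tight, L-arabinose-dependent control of the downstream cassette.

Downstream of the araBAD promoter lies an N-terminal 6xHis affinity tag followed by the miRFP713 coding sequence, and shortly after it a second open reading frame encoding heme oxygenase 1 (pbsA1/HO1 from Synechocystis sp. PCC 6803). Transcription ends at the rrnB T1 and T2 terminators, which are preceded by a 5S rRNA segment carried over from the rrnB region. The layout suggests both genes are transcribed as one operon-like message, though the table does not annotate a separate ribosome binding site for HO1. The pairing is functional. miRFP713 is a bacterial phytochrome-derived protein from Rhodopseudomonas palustris that fluoresces only when bound to biliverdin, and heme oxygenase opens the heme ring to generate that chromophore, which E. coli does not otherwise supply. The catalogue gives the insert species as mouse, which conflicts with the bacterial origin indicated in the feature annotation.

The construct is intended for expressing chromophore-loaded miRFP713 in bacteria, with the His tag allowing metal-affinity purification. It was deposited in connection with a quantitative comparison of near-infrared fluorescent proteins.
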