Features (pLannotate 1.2.2; 13 found; start..end, strand, type, name):
      1..285     +  promoter       araBAD promoter: araBAD; promoter of the L-arabinose operon of E. coli; the araC regulatory gene is transcribed in the opposite direction (Guzman et al., 1995)
    328..345     +  CDS            6xHis: 6xHis affinity tag
    355..1302    +  CDS            miRFP713: miRFP713 is a basic (constitutively fluorescent) near ir fluorescent protein published in 2020, derived from Rhodopseudomonas palustris CGA009. It has very low acid sensitivity. It requires the cofactor biliverdin for fluorescence.
   1336..2055    +  CDS            pbsA1: HO1_SYNY3 - Experimental evidence at protein level: Swiss-Prot protein existence level 1. Catalyzes the opening of the heme ring with the release of iron. Key enzyme in the synthesis of the chromophoric part of the photosynthetic antennae. From Synechocystis sp. (strain PCC 6803 / Kazusa).
   2155..2270    +  ncRNA          5S rRNA: Accession: RF00001 - 5S ribosomal RNA
   2274..2360    +  terminator     rrnB T1 terminator: Escherichia coli rrnB; transcription terminator T1 from the E. coli rrnB gene
   2452..2479    +  terminator     rrnB T2 terminator: transcription terminator T2 from the E. coli rrnB gene
   2498..2589    +  promoter       AmpR promoter: bla
   2590..3450    +  CDS            AmpR: β-lactamase; bla; confers resistance to ampicillin, carbenicillin, and related antibiotics
   3621..4209    +  rep_origin     ori: high-copy-number ColE1/pMB1/pBR322/pUC origin of replication
   4395..4535    -  misc_feature   bom: basis of mobility region from pBR322
   4637..4677    -  CDS            rop (fragment): Rop protein, which maintains plasmids at low copy number; rop
   4799..5677    -  CDS            araC: L-arabinose regulatory protein; araC
>Addgene plasmid #197255 | pBAD-HisD-miRFP713-HO1 | addgene full sequence | sequence record 387509 | Addgene NGS Result
AAGAAACCAATTGTCCATATTGCATCAGACATTGCCGTCACTGCGTCTTTTACTGGCTCTTCTCGCTAAC
CAAACCGGTAACCCCGCTTATTAAAAGCATTCTGTAACAAAGCGGGACCAAAGCCATGACAAAAACGCGT
AACAAAAGTGTCTATAATCACGGCAGAAAAGTCCACATTGATTATTTGCACGGCGTCACACTTTGCTATG
CCATAGCATTTTTATCCATAAGATTAGCGGTTCCTACCTGACGCTTTTTATCGCAACTCTCTACTGTTTC
TCCATACCCGTTTTTTGGGCTAACAGGAGGAATTAACCATGGGGAGCCACCATCACCATCACCATGGCCT
CGAGATGGCGGAAGGATCCGTCGCCAGGCAGCCTGACCTCTTGACCTGCGACGATGAGCCGATCCATATC
CCCGGTGCCATCCAACCGCATGGACTGCTGCTCGCCCTCGCCGCCGACATGACGATCGTTGCCGGCAGCG
ACAACCTTCCCGAACTCACCGGACTGGCGATCGGCGCCCTGATCGGCCGCTCTGCGGCCGATGTCTTCGA
CTCGGAGACGCACAACCGTCTGACGATCGCCTTGGCCGAGCCCGGGGCGGCCGTCGGAGCACCGATCACT
GTCGGCTTCACGATGCGAAAGGACGCAGGCTTCATCGGCTCCTGGCATCGCCATGATCAGCTCATCTTCC
TCGAGCTCGAGCCTCCCCAGCGGGACGTCGCCGAGCCGCAGGCGTTCTTCCGCCGCACCAACAGCGCCAT
CCGCCGCCTGCAGGCCGCCGAAACCTTGGAAAGCGCCTGCGCCGCCGCGGCGCAAGAGGTGCGGAAGATT
ACCGGCTTCGATCGGGTGATGATCTATCGCTTCGCCTCCGACTTCAGCGGCGAAGTGATCGCAGAGGATC
GGTGCGCCGAGGTCGAGTCAAAACTAGGCCTGCACTATCCTGCCTCAACCGTGCCGGCGCAGGCCCGTCG
GCTCTATACCATCAACCCGGTACGGATCATTCCCGATATCAATTATCGGCCGGTGCCGGTCACCCCAGAC
CTCAATCCGGTCACCGGGCGGCCGATTGATCTTAGCTTCGCCATCCTGCGCAGCGTCTCGCCCGTCCATC
TGGAATTCATGCGCAACATAGGCATGCACGGCACGATGTCGATCTCGATTTTGCGCGGCGAGCGACTGTG
GGGATTGATCGTTTGCCATCACCGAACGCCGTACTACGTCGATCTCGATGGCCGCCAAGCCTGCAAGAGG
GTCGCCGAGAGGCTGGCCACTCAGATCGGCGTGATGGAAGAGTAATAGCTGCAGAAGAAGGAGATATACA
TACCCATGAGTGTCAACTTAGCTTCCCAGTTGCGGGAAGGGACGAAAAAATCCCACTCCATGGCGGAGAA
CGTCGGCTTTGTCAAATGCTTCCTCAAGGGCGTTGTCGAGAAAAATTCCTACCGTAAGCTGGTTGGCAAT
CTCTACTTTGTCTACAGTGCCATGGAAGAGGAAATGGCAAAATTTAAGGACCATCCCATCCTCAGCCACA
TTTACTTCCCCGAACTCAACCGCAAACAAAGCCTAGAGCAAGACCTGCAATTCTATTACGGCTCCAACTG
GCGGCAAGAAGTGAAAATTTCTGCCGCTGGCCAAGCCTATGTGGACCGAGTCCGGCAAGTGGCCGCTACG
GCCCCTGAATTGTTGGTGGCCCATTCCTACACCCGTTACCTGGGGGATCTTTCCGGCGGTCAAATTCTCA
AGAAAATTGCCCAAAATGCCATGAATCTCCACGATGGTGGCACAGCTTTCTATGAATTTGCCGACATTGA
TGACGAAAAGGCTTTTAAAAATACCTACCGTCAAGCTATGAATGATCTGCCCATTGACCAAGCCACCGCC
GAACGGATTGTGGATGAAGCCAATGACGCCTTTGCCATGAACATGAAAATGTTCAACGAACTTGAAGGCA
ACCTGATCAAGGCGATCGGCATTATGGTGTTCAACAGCCTCACCCGTCGCCGCAGTCAAGGCAGCACCGA
AGTTGGCCTCGCCACCTCCGAAGGCTAAGAATTCGAAGCTTGGCTGTTTTGGTGGATGAGAGAAGATTTT
CAGCCTGATACAGATTAAATCAGAACGCAGAAGCGGTCTGATAAAACAGAATTTGCCTGGCGGCAGTAGC
GCGGTGGTCCCACCTGACCCCATGCCGAACTCAGAAGTGAAACGCCGTAGCGCCGATGGTAGTGTGGGGT
CTCCCCATGCGAGAGTAGGGAACTGCCAGGCATCAAATAAAACGAAAGGCTCAGTCGAAAGACTGGGCCT
TTCGTTTTATCTGTTGTTTGTCGGTGAACGCTCTCCTGAGTAGGACAAATCCGCCGGGAGCGGATTTGAA
CGTTGCGAAGCAACGGCCCGGAGGGTGGCGGGCAGGACGCCCGCCATAAACTGCCAGGCATCAAATTAAG
CAGAAGGCCATCCTGACGGATGGCCTTTTTGCGTTTCTACAAACTCTTTTGTTTATTTTTCTAAATACAT
TCAAATATGTATCCGCTCATGAGACAATAACCCTGATAAATGCTTCAATAATATTGAAAAAGGAAGAGTA
TGAGTATTCAACATTTCCGTGTCGCCCTTATTCCCTTTTTTGCGGCATTTTGCCTTCCTGTTTTTGCTCA
CCCAGAAACGCTGGTGAAAGTAAAAGATGCTGAAGATCAGTTGGGTGCACGAGTGGGTTACATCGAACTG
GATCTCAACAGCGGTAAGATCCTTGAGAGTTTTCGCCCCGAAGAACGTTTTCCAATGATGAGCACTTTTA
AAGTTCTGCTATGTGGCGCGGTATTATCCCGTGTTGACGCCGGGCAAGAGCAACTCGGTCGCCGCATACA
CTATTCTCAGAATGACTTGGTTGAGTACTCACCAGTCACAGAAAAGCATCTTACGGATGGCATGACAGTA
AGAGAATTATGCAGTGCTGCCATAACCATGAGTGATAACACTGCGGCCAACTTACTTCTGACAACGATCG
GAGGACCGAAGGAGCTAACCGCTTTTTTGCACAACATGGGGGATCATGTAACTCGCCTTGATCGTTGGGA
ACCGGAGCTGAATGAAGCCATACCAAACGACGAGCGTGACACCACGATGCCTGTAGCAATGGCAACAACG
TTGCGCAAACTATTAACTGGCGAACTACTTACTCTAGCTTCCCGGCAACAATTAATAGACTGGATGGAGG
CGGATAAAGTTGCAGGACCACTTCTGCGCTCGGCCCTTCCGGCTGGCTGGTTTATTGCTGATAAATCTGG
AGCCGGTGAGCGTGGGTCTCGCGGTATCATTGCAGCACTGGGGCCAGATGGTAAGCCCTCCCGTATCGTA
GTTATCTACACGACGGGGAGTCAGGCAACTATGGATGAACGAAATAGACAGATCGCTGAGATAGGTGCCT
CACTGATTAAGCATTGGTAACTGTCAGACCAAGTTTACTCATATATACTTTAGATTGATTTAAAACTTCA
TTTTTAATTTAAAAGGATCTAGGTGAAGATCCTTTTTGATAATCTCATGACCAAAATCCCTTAACGTGAG
TTTTCGTTCCACTGAGCGTCAGACCCCGTAGAAAAGATCAAAGGATCTTCTTGAGATCCTTTTTTTCTGC
GCGTAATCTGCTGCTTGCAAACAAAAAAACCACCGCTACCAGCGGTGGTTTGTTTGCCGGATCAAGAGCT
ACCAACTCTTTTTCCGAAGGTAACTGGCTTCAGCAGAGCGCAGATACCAAATACTGTCCTTCTAGTGTAG
CCGTAGTTAGGCCACCACTTCAAGAACTCTGTAGCACCGCCTACATACCTCGCTCTGCTAATCCTGTTAC
CAGTGGCTGCTGCCAGTGGCGATAAGTCGTGTCTTACCGGGTTGGACTCAAGACGATAGTTACCGGATAA
GGCGCAGCGGTCGGGCTGAACGGGGGGTTCGTGCACACAGCCCAGCTTGGAGCGAACGACCTACACCGAA
CTGAGATACCTACAGCGTGAGCTATGAGAAAGCGCCACGCTTCCCGAAGGGAGAAAGGCGGACAGGTATC
CGGTAAGCGGCAGGGTCGGAACAGGAGAGCGCACGAGGGAGCTTCCAGGGGGAAACGCCTGGTATCTTTA
TAGTCCTGTCGGGTTTCGCCACCTCTGACTTGAGCGTCGATTTTTGTGATGCTCGTCAGGGGGGCGGAGC
CTATGGAAAAACGCCAGCAACGCGGCCTTTTTACGGTTCCTGGCCTTTTGCTGGCCTTTTGCTCACATGT
TCTTTCCTGCGTTATCCCCTGATTCTGTGGATAACCGTATTACCGCCTTTGAGTGAGCTGATACCGCTCG
CCGCAGCCGAACGACCGAGCGCAGCGAGTCAGTGAGCGAGGAAGCGGAAGAGCGCCTGATGCGGTATTTT
CTCCTTACGCATCTGTGCGGTATTTCACACCGCATATGGTGCACTCTCAGTACAATCTGCTCTGATGCCG
CATAGTTAAGCCAGTATACACTCCGCTATCGCTACGTGACTGGGTCATGGCTGCGCCCCGACACCCGCCA
ACACCCGCTGACGCGCCCTGACGGGCTTGTCTGCTCCCGGCATCCGCTTACAGACAAGCTGTGACCGTCT
CCGGGAGCTGCATGTGTCAGAGGTTTTCACCGTCATCACCGAAACGCGCGAGGCAGCAGATCAATTCGCG
CGCGAAGGCGAAGCGGCATGCATAATGTGCCTGTCAAATGGACGAAGCAGGGATTCTGCAAACCCTATGC
TACTCCGTCAAGCCGTCAATTGTCTGATTCGTTACCAATTATGACAACTTGACGGCTACATCATTCACTT
TTTCTTCACAACCGGCACGGAACTCGCTCGGGCTGGCCCCGGTGCATTTTTTAAATACCCGCGAGAAATA
GAGTTGATCGTCAAAACCAACATTGCGACCGACGGTGGCGATAGGCATCCGGGTGGTGCTCAAAAGCAGC
TTCGCCTGGCTGATACGTTGGTCCTCGCGCCAGCTTAAGACGCTAATCCCTAACTGCTGGCGGAAAAGAT
GTGACAGACGCGACGGCGACAAGCAAACATGCTGTGCGACGCTGGCGATATCAAAATTGCTGTCTGCCAG
GTGATCGCTGATGTACTGACAAGCCTCGCGTACCCGATTATCCATCGGTGGATGGAGCGACTCGTTAATC
GCTTCCATGCGCCGCAGTAACAATTGCTCAAGCAGATTTATCGCCAGCAGCTCCGAATAGCGCCCTTCCC
CTTGCCCGGCGTTAATGATTTGCCCAAACAGGTCGCTGAAATGCGGCTGGTGCGCTTCATCCGGGCGAAA
GAACCCCGTATTGGCAAATATTGACGGCCAGTTAAGCCATTCATGCCAGTAGGCGCGCGGACGAAAGTAA
ACCCACTGGTGATACCATTCGCGAGCCTCCGGATGACGACCGTAGTGATGAATCTCTCCTGGCGGGAACA
GCAAAATATCACCCGGTCGGCAAACAAATTCTCGTCCCTGATTTTTCACCACCCCCTGACCGCGAATGGT
GAGATTGAGAATATAACCTTTCATTCCCAGCGGTCGGTCGATAAAAAAATCGAGATAACCGTTGGCCTCA
ATCGGCGTTAAACCCGCCACCAGATGGGCATTAAACGAGTATCCCGGCAGCAGGGGATCATTTTGCGCTT
CAGCCATACTTTTCATACTCCCGCCATTCAGAG
